Addgene plasmid #91359: pHH0103_SH3PXD2B-3/4
Purpose: Protein expression and purification of human SH3 domain construct SH3PXD2B-3/4
Depositing lab: Sachdev Sidhu. Depositing organization: University of Toronto. Publication: Comprehensive Analysis of the Human SH3 Domain Family Reveals a Wide Variety of Non-canonical Specificities. Teyra J, Huang H, Jain S, Guan X, Dong A, Liu Y, Tempel W, Min J, Tong Y, Kim PM, Bader GD, Sidhu SS. Structure. 2017 Oct 3;25(10):1598-1610.e3. doi: 10.1016/j.str.2017.07.017. Epub 2017 Sep 7. PubMed 28890361.
Backbone
  Vector backbone: pHH0103
  Vector type: Bacterial Expression
Growth in bacteria
  Bacterial resistance: Ampicillin, 100 μg/mL
  Growth temperature: 37°C
  Growth strain: DH5alpha
  Copy number: Low Copy
Gene/Insert
  Gene/Insert name: SH3PXD2B-3/4
  Species: H. sapiens (human)
  Insert size (bp): 221
  Entrez Gene: SH3PXD2B (a.k.a. FAD49, FTHS, HOFI, KIAA1295, TKS4, TSK4)
  Cloning method: Restriction Enzyme; 5′ cloning site Sfi1 (unknown if destroyed); 3′ cloning site Not1 (unknown if destroyed)
Terms and licenses: Academic/Nonprofit Terms; Industry Terms: Not Available to Industry
How to cite: pHH0103_SH3PXD2B-3/4 was a gift from Sachdev Sidhu (Addgene plasmid # 91359 ; http://n2t.net/addgene:91359 ; RRID:Addgene_91359)
