[The description below was written by a language model from this plasmid's Addgene catalogue record and pLannotate feature annotations shown in this document.]
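Description:
pHH0103_SH3PXD2B-3/4 is a bacterial expression plasmid of about 6.9 kb, built on the pHH0103 backbone, for producing and purifying a single human SH3 domain from the adaptor protein SH3PXD2B (also known as TKS4). The name suggests the third of that protein's four SH3 domains, although the record does not define the notation. The plasmid replicates in E. coli from a ColE1/pBR322-type origin and is selected with ampicillin through the bla beta-lactamase gene and its own promoter. The catalogue lists it as low copy. The rop gene appears only as fragments interrupted by an f1 phage origin, and a pBR322 bom region and remnants of the tetracycline resistance gene and its promoter are also present.

Expression is driven by the strong hybrid tac promoter followed by a lac operator. The plasmid carries its own lacI gene under the lacIq promoter, so transcription is repressed until it is induced with IPTG. The open reading frame encodes an N-terminal 6xHis tag, then Schistosoma japonicum glutathione S-transferase, then the SH3PXD2B fragment. The fragment is listed as a 221 bp insert cloned between SfiI and NotI sites, while the annotated match to SH3PXD2B spans a slightly longer stretch. The resulting His-GST-SH3 fusion can be purified by either nickel or glutathione affinity.

A bacteriophage fd terminator lies downstream of the insert, followed by fragments of M13 gene III. Together with the f1 origin, these suggest that the backbone derives from a phagemid display vector. The gene III remnants sit beyond the terminator and do not appear to be part of the fusion. The plasmid belongs to a collection made for a family-wide survey of the binding specificities of human SH3 domains.
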