Features (pLannotate 1.2.2; 21 found; start..end, strand, type, name):
     54..131     +  promoter       lacIq promoter: lacI (mutant); In the lacIq allele, a single base change in the promoter boosts expression of the lacI gene about 10-fold.
    132..1214    +  CDS            lacI: lac repressor; lacI; The lac repressor binds to the lac operator to inhibit transcription in E. coli. This inhibition can be relieved by adding lactose or isopropyl-β-D-thiogalactopyranoside (IPTG).
   1227..1248    +  protein_bind   CAP binding site: CAP binding activates transcription in the presence of cAMP. E. coli catabolite activator protein
   1267..1284    +  promoter       tet promoter (fragment): E. coli promoter for tetracycline efflux protein gene
   1457..1485    +  promoter       tac promoter: strong E. coli promoter; hybrid between the trp and lac UV5 promoters
   1493..1509    +  protein_bind   lac operator: The lac repressor binds to the lac operator to inhibit transcription in E. coli. This inhibition can be relieved by adding lactose or isopropyl-β-D-thiogalactopyranoside (IPTG). lac repressor encoded by lacI
   1594..1611    +  CDS            6xHis: 6xHis affinity tag
   1627..2280    +  CDS            GST26_SCHJA: Experimental evidence at protein level: Swiss-Prot protein existence level 1. GST isoenzymes appear to play a central role in the parasite detoxification system. Other functions are also suspected including a role in increasing the solubility of haematin in the parasite gut. From Schistosoma japonicum (Blood fluke).
   2272..2547    +  CDS            SH3PXD2B (fragment): SPD2B_HUMAN - Also known as FAD49, KIAA1295, TKS4. Experimental evidence at protein level: Swiss-Prot protein existence level 1. Adapter protein involved in invadopodia and podosome formation and extracellular matrix degradation. Binds matrix metalloproteinases (ADAMs), NADPH oxidases (NOXs) and phosphoinositides. Acts as an organizer protein that allows NOX1- or NOX3-dependent reactive oxygen species (ROS) generation and ROS localization. Plays a role in mitotic clonal expansion during the immediate early stage of adipocyte differentiation (By similarity). From Homo sapiens (Human).
   2563..2610    +  terminator     fd terminator (sequence withheld): central terminator from bacteriophage fd (Otsuka and Kunisawa, 1982)
   2615..2827    +  CDS            M13 gene III (fragment) (sequence partly withheld): pIII; III; minor coat protein
   2842..3312    +  CDS            M13 gene III (fragment) (sequence partly withheld): pIII; III; minor coat protein
   3334..3404    +  CDS            TcR (fragment): tetracycline efflux protein; tet; confers resistance to tetracycline
   3646..4026    -  CDS            YPB1_ECOLX: Protein predicted: Swiss-Prot protein existence level 4. From Escherichia coli.
   4043..4194    +  CDS            rop (fragment): Rop protein, which maintains plasmids at low copy number; rop
   4230..4658    -  rep_origin     f1 ori (sequence partly withheld): f1 bacteriophage origin of replication; arrow indicates direction of (+) strand synthesis
   4667..4706    +  CDS            rop (fragment): Rop protein, which maintains plasmids at low copy number; rop
   4808..4948    +  misc_feature   bom: basis of mobility region from pBR322
   5134..5721    -  rep_origin     ori: high-copy-number ColE1/pMB1/pBR322/pUC origin of replication
   5895..6752    -  CDS            bla: BLAT_ECOLX - Experimental evidence at protein level: Swiss-Prot protein existence level 1. TEM-type are the most prevalent beta-lactamases in enterobacteria; they hydrolyze the beta-lactam bond in susceptible beta-lactam antibiotics, thus conferring resistance to penicillins and cephalosporins. TEM-3 and TEM-4 are capable of hydrolyzing cefotaxime and ceftazidime. TEM-5 is capable of hydrolyzing ceftazidime. TEM-6 is capable of hydrolyzing ceftazidime and aztreonam. TEM-8/CAZ-2, TEM- 16/CAZ-7 and TEM-24/CAZ-6 are markedly active against ceftazidime. IRT- 4 shows resistance to beta-lactamase in
   6753..6857    -  promoter       AmpR promoter: bla
>Addgene plasmid #91359 | pHH0103_SH3PXD2B-3/4 | addgene full sequence | sequence record 192223 | Addgene NGS Result
TTAACCTATAAAAATAGGCGTATCACGAGGCCCTTTCGTCTTCAAGAATTCCCGACACCATCGAATGGTG
CAAAACCTTTCGCGGTATGGCATGATAGCGCCCGGAAGAGAGTCAATTCAGGGTGGTGAATGTGAAACCA
GTAACGTTATACGATGTCGCAGAGTATGCCGGTGTCTCTTATCAGACCGTTTCCCGCGTGGTGAACCAGG
CCAGCCACGTTTCTGCGAAAACGCGGGAAAAAGTGGAAGCGGCGATGGCGGAGCTGAATTACATTCCCAA
CCGCGTGGCACAACAACTGGCGGGCAAACAGTCGTTGCTGATTGGCGTTGCCACCTCCAGTCTGGCCCTG
CACGCGCCGTCGCAAATTGTCGCGGCGATTAAATCTCGCGCCGATCAACTGGGTGCCAGCGTGGTGGTGT
CGATGGTAGAACGAAGCGGCGTCGAAGCCTGTAAAGCGGCGGTGCACAATCTTCTCGCGCAACGCGTCAG
TGGGCTGATCATTAACTATCCGCTGGATGACCAGGATGCCATTGCTGTGGAAGCTGCCTGCACTAATGTT
CCGGCGTTATTTCTTGATGTCTCTGACCAGACACCCATCAACAGTATTATTTTCTCCCATGAAGACGGTA
CGCGACTGGGCGTGGAGCATCTGGTCGCATTGGGTCACCAGCAAATCGCGCTGTTAGCGGGCCCATTAAG
TTCTGTCTCGGCGCGTCTGCGTCTGGCTGGCTGGCATAAATATCTCACTCGCAATCAAATTCAGCCGATA
GCGGAACGGGAAGGCGACTGGAGTGCCATGTCCGGTTTTCAACAAACCATGCAAATGCTGAATGAGGGCA
TCGTTCCCACTGCGATGCTGGTTGCCAACGATCAGATGGCGCTGGGCGCAATGCGCGCCATTACCGAGTC
CGGGCTGCGCGTTGGTGCGGATATCTCGGTAGTGGGATACGACGATACCGAAGACAGCTCATGTTATATC
CCGCCGTTAACCACCATCAAACAGGATTTTCGCCTGCTGGGGCAAACCAGCGTGGACCGCTTGCTGCAAC
TCTCTCAGGGCCAGGCGGTGAAGGGCAATCAGCTGTTGCCCGTCTCACTGGTGAAAAGAAAAACCACCCT
GGCGCCCAATACGCAAACCGCCTCTCCCCGCGCGTTGGCCGATTCATTAATGCAGCTGGCACGACAGGTT
TCCCGACTGGAAAGCGGGCAGTGAGCGCAACGCAATTAATGTAAGTTAGCTCACTCATTAGGCACAATTC
TCATGTTTGACAGCTTATCATCGACTGCACGGTGCACCAATGCTTCTGGCGTCAGGCAGCCATCGGAAGC
TGTGGTATGGCTGTGCAGGTCGTAAATCACTGCATAATTCGTGTCGCTCAAGGCGCACTCCCGTTCTGGA
TAATGTTTTTTGCGCCGACATCATAACGGTTCTGGCAAATATTCTGAAATGAGCTGTTGACAATTAATCA
TCGGCTCGTATAATGTGTGGAATTGTGAGCGGATAACAATTTCACACAGGAAACAGCCAGTCCGTTTAGG
TGTTTTCACGAGCACTTCACCAACAAGGACCATAGATTATGAAAATCGAAGAACACCATCACCATCACCA
TTCCAGCGGTAAGCTTATGTCCCCTATACTAGGTTATTGGAAAATTAAGGGCCTTGTGCAACCCACTCGA
CTTCTTTTGGAATATCTTGAAGAAAAATATGAAGAGCATTTGTATGAGCGCGATGAAGGTGATAAATGGC
GAAACAAAAAGTTTGAATTGGGTTTGGAGTTTCCCAATCTTCCTTATTATATTGATGGTGATGTTAAATT
AACACAGTCTATGGCCATCATACGTTATATAGCTGACAAGCACAACATGTTGGGTGGTTGTCCAAAAGAG
CGTGCAGAGATTTCAATGCTTGAAGGAGCGGTTTTGGATATTAGATACGGTGTTTCGAGAATTGCATATA
GTAAAGACTTTGAAACTCTCAAAGTTGATTTTCTTAGCAAGCTACCTGAAATGCTGAAAATGTTCGAAGA
TCGTTTATGTCATAAAACATATTTAAATGGTGATCATGTAACCCATCCTGACTTCATGTTGTATGACGCT
CTTGATGTTGTTTTATACATGGACCCAATGTGCCTGGATGCGTTCCCAAAATTAGTTTGTTTTAAAAAAC
GTATTGAAGCTATCCCACAAATTGATAAGTACTTGAAATCCAGCAAGTATATAGCATGGCCTTTGCAGGG
CTGGCAAGCCACGTTTGGTGGTGGCGACCATCCTCCAAAATCGGATCTGGAAGTTCTGTTCCAGGGGCCC
CTGTCCAGCGGTCTGGTTCCGCGTGGTTCCGGTACCGCGGCCCAGCCGGCCATGGCCCAGGGCGCGCTGG
AAGAATATTATACCATTGCAGAATTTCAAACCACCATTCCAGATGGTATTTCTTTTCAAGCAGGTCTGAA
AGTTGAAGTTATTGAAAAAAATCTGTCTGGTTGGTGGTATATTCAAATTGAAGATAAAGAAGGTTGGGCA
CCAGCAACCTTTATTGATAAATATAAAGCGGCCGCATA
[142 nt withheld, positions 2559-2700]
C
[98 nt withheld, positions 2702-2799]
AGTTTGTACTGGTGACGAAACTCAGTGTCTAGCTAGAGTGGC
[149 nt withheld, positions 2842-2990]
T
[41 nt withheld, positions 2992-3032]
T
[62 nt withheld, positions 3034-3095]
A
[35 nt withheld, positions 3097-3131]
CCTCCCTCAATCGGTTGAATGTCGCCCTTTTGTCTTTGGCGCTGGTAAACCATATGAA
[86 nt withheld, positions 3190-3275]
T
[54 nt withheld, positions 3277-3330]
CTAGCGCCGCCCTATACCTTGTCTGCCTCCCCGCGTTGCGTCGCGGTGCATGGAGCCGGGCCACCTCGAC
CTGAATGGAAGCCGGCGGCACCTCGCTAACGGATTCACCACTCCAAGAATTGGAGCCAATCAATTCTTGC
GGAGAACTGTGAATGCGCAAACCAACCCTTGGCAGAACATATCCATCGCGTCCGCCATCTCCAGCAGCCG
CACGCGGCGCATCTCGGGCAGCGTTGGGTCCTGGCCACGGGTGCGCATGATCGTGCTCCTGTCGTTGAGG
ACCCGGCTAGGCTGGCGGGGTTGCCTTACTGGTTAGCAGAATGAATCACCGATACGCGAGCGAACGTGAA
GCGACTGCTGCTGCAAAACGTCTGCGACCTGAGCAACAACATGAATGGTCTTCGGTTTCCGTGTTTCGTA
AAGTCTGGAAACGCGGAAGTCAGCGCCCTGCACCATTATGTTCCGGATCTGCATCGCAGGATGCTGCTGG
CTACCCTGTGGAACACCTACATCTGTATTAACGAAGCGCTGGCATTGACCCTGAGTGATTTTTCTCTGGT
CCCGCCGCATCCATACCGCCAGTTGTTTACCCTCACAACGTTCCAGTAACCGGGCATGTTCATCATCAGT
AACCCGTATCGTGAGCATCCTCTCTCGTTTCATCGGTATCATTACCCCCATGAACAGAAATCCCCCTTAC
ACGGAGGCATCAGTGACCAAACAGGAAAAAACCGCCCTTAACATGGCCCGCTTTATCAGAAGCCAGACAT
TAACGCTTCTGGAGAAACTCAACGAGCTGGACGCGGATGAACAGGCAGACATCTGTGAATCGCTTCACGA
CCACGCTGATGAGCTTTACCGCAGGATCCGCGAAATTGTAAGCGTTAATATTTTGTTAAAATTCGCGTTA
AATTTTTGTTAAATCAGCTCATTTTTTAACCAATAGGCCGAAATCGGCAAAATCCCTTATAAATCAAAAG
AATAGACCGAGATAGGGT
[37 nt withheld, positions 4329-4365]
AAAGAACGTGGACTCCAACGTCAAAGG
[49 nt withheld, positions 4393-4441]
T
[91 nt withheld, positions 4443-4533]
G
[124 nt withheld, positions 4535-4658]
CGCGGATCCTGCCTCGCGCGTTTCGGTGATGACGGTGAAAACCTCTGACACATGCAGCTCCCGGAGACGG
TCACAGCTTGTCTGTAAGCGGATGCCGGGAGCAGACAAGCCCGTCAGGGCGCGTCAGCGGGTGTTGGCGG
GTGTCGGGGCGCAGCCATGACCCAGTCACGTAGCGATAGCGGAGTGTATACTGGCTTAACTATGCGGCAT
CAGAGCAGATTGTACTGAGAGTGCACCATATGCGGTGTGAAATACCGCACAGATGCGTAAGGAGAAAATA
CCGCATCAGGCGCTCTTCCGCTTCCTCGCTCACTGACTCGCTGCGCTCGGTCGTTCGGCTGCGGCGAGCG
GTATCAGCTCACTCAAAGGCGGTAATACGGTTATCCACAGAATCAGGGGATAACGCAGGAAAGAACATGT
GAGCAAAAGGCCAGCAAAAGGCCAGGAACCGTAAAAAGGCCGCGTTGCTGGCGTTTTTCCATAGGCTCCG
CCCCCCTGACGAGCATCACAAAAATCGACGCTCAAGTCAGAGGTGGCGAAACCCGACAGGACTATAAAGA
TACCAGGGTTTCCCCCTGGAAGCTCCCTCGTGCGCTCTCCTGTTCCGACCCTGCCGCTTACCGGATACCT
GTCCGCCTTTCTCCCTTCGGGAAGCGTGGCGCTTTCTCATAGCTCACGCTGTAGGTATCTCAGTTCGGTG
TAGGTCGTTCGCTCCAAGCTGGGCTGTGTGCACGAACCCCCCGTTCAGCCCGACCGCTGCGCCTTATCCG
GTAACTATCGTCTTGAGTCCAACCCGGTAAGACACGACTTATCGCCACTGGCAGCAGCCACTGGTAACAG
GATTAGCAGAGCGAGGTATGTAGGCGGTGCTACAGAGTTCTTGAAGTGGTGGCCTAACTACGGCTACACT
AGAAGGACAGTATTTGGTATCTGCGCTCTGCTGAAGCCAGTTACCTTCGGAAAAAGAGTTGGTAGCTCTT
GATCCGGCAAACAAACCACCGCTGGTAGCGGTGGTTTTTTTGTTTGCAAGCAGCAGATTACGCGCAGAAA
AAAAGGATCTCAAGAAGATCCTTTGATCTTTTCTACGGGGTCTGACGCTCAGTGGAACGAAAACTCACGT
TAAGGGATTTTGGTCATGAGATTATCAAAAAGGATCTTCACCTAGATCCTTTTAAATTAAAAATGAAGTT
TTAAATCAATCTAAAGTATATATGAGTAAACTTGGTCTGACAGTTACCAATGCTTAATCAGTGAGGCACC
TATCTCAGCGATCTGTCTATTTCGTTCATCCATAGTTGCCTGACTCCCCGTCGTGTAGATAACTACGATA
CGGGAGGGCTTACCATCTGGCCCCAGTGCTGCAATGATACCGCGAGACCCACGCTCACCGGCTCCAGATT
TATCAGCAATAAACCAGCCAGCCGGAAGGGCCGAGCGCAGAAGTGGTCCTGCAACTTTATCCGCCTCCAT
CCAGTCTATTAATTGTTGCCGGGAAGCTAGAGTAAGTAGTTCGCCAGTTAATAGTTTGCGCAACGTTGTT
GCCATTGCTGCAGGCATCGTGGTGTCACGCTCGTCGTTTGGTATGGCTTCATTCAGCTCCGGTTCCCAAC
GATCAAGGCGAGTTACATGATCCCCCATATTGTGCAAAAAAGCGGTTAGCTCCTTCGGTCCTCCGATCGT
TGTCAGAAGTAAGTTGGCCGCAGTGTTATCACTCATGGTTATGGCAGCACTGCATAATTCTCTTACTGTC
ATGCCATCCGTAAGATGCTTTTCTGTGACTGGTGAGTACTCAACCAAGTCATTCTGAGAATAGTGTATGC
GGCGACCGAGTTGCTCTTGCCCGGCGTCAACACGGGATAATACCGCGCCACATAGCAGAACTTTAAAAGT
GCTCATCATTGGAAAACGTTCTTCGGGGCGAAAACTCTCAAGGATCTTACCGCTGTTGAGATCCAGTTCG
ATGTAACCCACTCGTGCACCCAACTGATCTTCAGCATCTTTTACTTTCACCAGCGTTTCTGGGTGAGCAA
AAACAGGAAGGCAAAATGCCGCAAAAAAGGGAATAAGGGCGACACGGAAATGTTGAATACTCATACTCTT
CCTTTTTCAATATTATTGAAGCATTTATCAGGGTTATTGTCTCATGAGCGGATACATATTTGAATGTATT
TAGAAAAATAAACAAATAGGGGTTCCGCGCACATTTCCCCGAAAAGTGCCACCTGACGTCTAAGAAACCA
TTATTATCATGACA
