>Addgene plasmid #91359 | pHH0103_SH3PXD2B-3/4 | depositor partial sequence | sequence record 175847 | insert sequence
GGTACCGAATTCGGATCCGCGCGCTGGAAGAATATTATACCATTGCAGAATTTCAAACCACCATTCCAGA
TGGTATTTCTTTTCAAGCAGGTCTGAAAGTTGAAGTTATTGAAAAAAATCTGTCTGGTTGGTGGTATATT
CAAATTGAAGATAAAGAAGGTTGGGCACCAGCAACCTTTATTGATAAATATAAAGCGGCCGCTAGCTAAG
TCGACGAGCTC
